LOCUS       pAV3-BM-GF 6727 bp DNA circular 16-JUL-2008
SOURCE
  ORGANISM
COMMENT     http://www.invitrogen.com/
COMMENT     This file is created by Vector NTI http://www.informaxinc.com/
COMMENT     ORIGDB|GenBank
COMMENT     VNTDATE|488042950|
COMMENT     VNTDBDATE|488042950|
COMMENT     LSOWNER|
COMMENT     VNTNAME|pAV3-BM-GFP|
COMMENT     VNTAUTHORNAME|Kazuhiro Oka|
COMMENT     VNTREPLTYPE|Plasmid
COMMENT     VNTEXTCHREPL|Bacteria
COMMENT     Vector_NTI_Display_Data_(Do_Not_Edit!)
COMMENT     (SXF
COMMENT     (CGexDoc "pAV3-BM-GFP" 0 6727
COMMENT     (CDBMol 0 0 1 1 1 0 0 0 0 "" "" 0 0 0 0 (CObList) (CObList)
            (CObList)
COMMENT     (CObList) -1 "")
COMMENT     (CDocSetData 1 1 0 0 0 0 "MAIN" 1 1 1 1 0 0 1 1 0 1 10 10 4294967295
            50 0
COMMENT     1 0 (CHomObj 0 0 0 3 75) (CWordArray) (CWordArray)
COMMENT     (CStringList "BamHI" "NotI") (CStringList "atg" "gtg")
COMMENT     (CStringList "taa" "tga" "tag") (CObList) 1 "{(0,1),2}" 0 0 "" 0
COMMENT     4294967295 0 0 0 0 0 0 0 "MAIN" 0 0 30 0
COMMENT     (CProteinMotifSearchObject 70 20 1 1 1 1 0 0 1 0 0 0 0 0))
COMMENT     (CMolPar 0 0 0 0 4294967295 1 6727 0 0 0 0 0 0 0 0) (CStringList)
COMMENT     (CStringList) (CObList) (COAPar 25 250 50 0 6 4 3 7)
COMMENT     (COAPar 25 250 50 0 6 4 3 7) (COAPar 25 250 50 0 6 4 3 7)
COMMENT     (CObList #0=(CRSite (CStringList) "BamHI" "ggatcc" 2 0 1 1679 0 0
            "")
COMMENT     #1=(CRSite (CStringList) "NotI" "gcggccgc" 3 0 1 1689 0 0 ""))
COMMENT     (CObList
COMMENT     #2=(CFSignal (CObList) "f1 origin" 21 0 1 6224 6530 0 (CStringList)
COMMENT     (CStringList) 1 1 1 1 "complement(6224..6530)")
COMMENT     #3=(CFSignal (CObList) "lac promoter" 17 0 1 3893 4014 0
            (CStringList)
COMMENT     (CStringList) 1 1 1 1 "complement(3893..4014)")
COMMENT     #4=(CFSignal (CObList) "pUC origin" 25 8 1 4234 4901 0 (CStringList)
COMMENT     (CStringList) 1 1 1 1 "complement(4234..4901)")
COMMENT     #5=(CFSignal (CObList) "ampicillin resistance ORF" 21 0 1 5052 5909
            0
COMMENT     (CStringList) (CStringList) 1 1 1 1 "complement(5052..5909)")
COMMENT     #6=(CFSignal (CObList) "EF-1 promoter" 29 0 0 406 1679 0
            (CStringList)
COMMENT     (CStringList) 1 1 1 1 "406..1679")
COMMENT     #7=(CFSignal (CObList) "IRES" 21 8 0 1700 2288 0 (CStringList)
COMMENT     (CStringList) 1 1 1 1 "1700..2288")
COMMENT     #8=(CFSignal (CObList) "Rabbit beta-globin polyA" 2 0 0 3040 3566 0
COMMENT     (CStringList) (CStringList) 1 1 1 1 "3040..3566")
COMMENT     #9=(CFSignal (CObList) "AAV 5' ITR" 21 0 1 50 194 0 (CStringList)
COMMENT     (CStringList) 1 1 1 1 "complement(50..194)")
COMMENT     #10=(CFSignal (CObList) "AAV 5IEE" 21 0 0 248 385 0 (CStringList)
COMMENT     (CStringList) 1 1 1 1 "248..385")
COMMENT     #11=(CFSignal (CObList) "AAV 3' ITR" 21 0 0 3650 3782 0
            (CStringList)
COMMENT     (CStringList) 1 1 1 1 "3650..3782")
COMMENT     #12=(CFSignal (CObList) "EGFP" 21 0 0 2292 3011 0 (CStringList)
COMMENT     (CStringList) 1 1 1 1 "2292..3011")) (CObList) (CObList) (CObList)
COMMENT     (CObList) (CObList) (CObList)
COMMENT     (CTextView 0
COMMENT     #13=(CGroupPar (CParagraph 0 (0 0) 1 2 0 0 180)
COMMENT     (CObjectList
COMMENT     #14=(CRefLinePar
COMMENT     (CLinePar (CParagraph 0 (0 0) 0 2 0 1 233) "pAV3-BM-GFP" 2) 5
COMMENT     "" 0 4)
COMMENT     #15=(CFolderPar
COMMENT     (CGroupPar (CParagraph 1 (0 0) 1 1 0 0 178)
COMMENT     (CObjectList
COMMENT     #16=(CLinePar (CParagraph 0 (0 0) 1 2 1 0 180)
COMMENT     "DNA Plasmid 'pAV3-BM-GFP'" 1)
COMMENT     #17=(CLinePar (CParagraph 0 (0 0) 1 2 1 0 180)
COMMENT     "Local object" 1)
COMMENT     #18=(CLinePar (CParagraph 0 (0 0) 1 2 1 0 180)
COMMENT     "Created: 07/16/08 03:29PM" 1)
COMMENT     #19=(CLinePar (CParagraph 0 (0 0) 1 2 1 0 180)
COMMENT     "Last Modified: 07/16/08 03:29PM" 1)
COMMENT     #20=(CLinePar (CParagraph 0 (0 0) 1 2 1 0 180)
COMMENT     "length: 6727 bp" 1)
COMMENT     #21=(CLinePar (CParagraph 0 (0 0) 1 2 1 0 180)
COMMENT     "storage type: Basic" 1)
COMMENT     #22=(CLinePar (CParagraph 0 (0 0) 1 2 1 0 180)
COMMENT     "form: Circular" 1))) "General Description")
COMMENT     #23=(CFolderPar
COMMENT     (CGroupPar (CParagraph 2 (0 0) 1 1 0 0 178)
COMMENT     (CObjectList
COMMENT     #24=(CLinePar (CParagraph 0 (0 0) 1 2 1 0 180)
COMMENT     "Original Source Database: GenBank" 1)
COMMENT     #25=(CLinePar (CParagraph 0 (0 0) 1 2 1 0 180)
COMMENT     "Modification Date in the Original DB: 16-JUL-2008" 1)))
COMMENT     "Standard Fields")
COMMENT     #26=(CRefLinePar
COMMENT     (CLinePar (CParagraph 0 (0 0) 0 2 0 0 233) "Comments" 2) 1 ""
COMMENT     0 0)
COMMENT     #27=(CFolderPar
COMMENT     (CGroupPar (CParagraph 8 (0 0) 1 2 0 0 178) (CObjectList))
COMMENT     "Annotations")
COMMENT     #28=(CFolderPar
COMMENT     (CGroupPar (CParagraph 12 (6 0) 1 1 0 0 178)
COMMENT     (CObjectList
COMMENT     #29=(CFolderPar
COMMENT     (CGroupPar (CParagraph 2 (7 2 0) 1 1 1 0 178)
COMMENT     (CObjectList
COMMENT     #30=(CFolderPar
COMMENT     (CGroupPar
COMMENT     (CParagraph 3040 (3 #8# 0) 1 2 2 0 194)
COMMENT     (CObjectList
COMMENT     #31=(CLinePar
COMMENT     (CParagraph 0 (0 0) 1 2 3 0 180)
COMMENT     "Start: 3040 End: 3566" 1)
COMMENT     #32=(CLinePar
COMMENT     (CParagraph 0 (0 0) 1 2 3 0 180)
COMMENT     "Original Location Description:" 1)
COMMENT     #33=(CLinePar
COMMENT     (CParagraph 0 (0 0) 1 2 3 0 180)
COMMENT     " 3040..3566" 1)))
COMMENT     "Rabbit beta-globin polyA")))
COMMENT     "C-Region (1 total)")
COMMENT     #34=(CFolderPar
COMMENT     (CGroupPar (CParagraph 17 (7 17 0) 1 1 1 0 178)
COMMENT     (CObjectList
COMMENT     #35=(CFolderPar
COMMENT     (CGroupPar
COMMENT     (CParagraph 3893 (3 #3# 0) 1 2 2 0 194)
COMMENT     (CObjectList
COMMENT     #36=(CLinePar
COMMENT     (CParagraph 0 (0 0) 1 2 3 0 180)
COMMENT     "Start: 3893 End: 4014 (Complementary)"
COMMENT     1)
COMMENT     #37=(CLinePar
COMMENT     (CParagraph 0 (0 0) 1 2 3 0 180)
COMMENT     "Original Location Description:" 1)
COMMENT     #38=(CLinePar
COMMENT     (CParagraph 0 (0 0) 1 2 3 0 180)
COMMENT     " complement(3893..4014)" 1)))
COMMENT     "lac promoter")))
COMMENT     "Leucine Zipper Domain (1 total)")
COMMENT     #39=(CFolderPar
COMMENT     (CGroupPar (CParagraph 21 (7 21 0) 1 1 1 0 178)
COMMENT     (CObjectList
COMMENT     #40=(CFolderPar
COMMENT     (CGroupPar
COMMENT     (CParagraph 50 (3 #9# 0) 1 2 2 0 194)
COMMENT     (CObjectList
COMMENT     #41=(CLinePar
COMMENT     (CParagraph 0 (0 0) 1 2 3 0 180)
COMMENT     "Start: 50 End: 194 (Complementary)"
COMMENT     1)
COMMENT     #42=(CLinePar
COMMENT     (CParagraph 0 (0 0) 1 2 3 0 180)
COMMENT     "Original Location Description:" 1)
COMMENT     #43=(CLinePar
COMMENT     (CParagraph 0 (0 0) 1 2 3 0 180)
COMMENT     " complement(50..194)" 1)))
COMMENT     "AAV 5' ITR")
COMMENT     #44=(CFolderPar
COMMENT     (CGroupPar
COMMENT     (CParagraph 248 (3 #10# 0) 1 2 2 0 194)
COMMENT     (CObjectList
COMMENT     #45=(CLinePar
COMMENT     (CParagraph 0 (0 0) 1 2 3 0 180)
COMMENT     "Start: 248 End: 385 " 1)
COMMENT     #46=(CLinePar
COMMENT     (CParagraph 0 (0 0) 1 2 3 0 180)
COMMENT     "Original Location Description:" 1)
COMMENT     #47=(CLinePar
COMMENT     (CParagraph 0 (0 0) 1 2 3 0 180)
COMMENT     " 248..385" 1))) "AAV 5IEE")
COMMENT     #48=(CFolderPar
COMMENT     (CGroupPar
COMMENT     (CParagraph 1700 (3 #7# 0) 1 2 2 0 194)
COMMENT     (CObjectList
COMMENT     #49=(CLinePar
COMMENT     (CParagraph 0 (0 0) 1 2 3 0 180)
COMMENT     "Start: 1700 End: 2288" 1)
COMMENT     #50=(CLinePar
COMMENT     (CParagraph 0 (0 0) 1 2 3 0 180)
COMMENT     "Original Location Description:" 1)
COMMENT     #51=(CLinePar
COMMENT     (CParagraph 0 (0 0) 1 2 3 0 180)
COMMENT     " 1700..2288" 1))) "IRES")
COMMENT     #52=(CFolderPar
COMMENT     (CGroupPar
COMMENT     (CParagraph 2292 (3 #12# 0) 1 2 2 0 194)
COMMENT     (CObjectList
COMMENT     #53=(CLinePar
COMMENT     (CParagraph 0 (0 0) 1 2 3 0 180)
COMMENT     "Start: 2292 End: 3011" 1)
COMMENT     #54=(CLinePar
COMMENT     (CParagraph 0 (0 0) 1 2 3 0 180)
COMMENT     "Original Location Description:" 1)
COMMENT     #55=(CLinePar
COMMENT     (CParagraph 0 (0 0) 1 2 3 0 180)
COMMENT     " 2292..3011" 1))) "EGFP")
COMMENT     #56=(CFolderPar
COMMENT     (CGroupPar
COMMENT     (CParagraph 3650 (3 #11# 0) 1 2 2 0 194)
COMMENT     (CObjectList
COMMENT     #57=(CLinePar
COMMENT     (CParagraph 0 (0 0) 1 2 3 0 180)
COMMENT     "Start: 3650 End: 3782" 1)
COMMENT     #58=(CLinePar
COMMENT     (CParagraph 0 (0 0) 1 2 3 0 180)
COMMENT     "Original Location Description:" 1)
COMMENT     #59=(CLinePar
COMMENT     (CParagraph 0 (0 0) 1 2 3 0 180)
COMMENT     " 3650..3782" 1))) "AAV 3' ITR")
COMMENT     #60=(CFolderPar
COMMENT     (CGroupPar
COMMENT     (CParagraph 5052 (3 #5# 0) 1 2 2 0 194)
COMMENT     (CObjectList
COMMENT     #61=(CLinePar
COMMENT     (CParagraph 0 (0 0) 1 2 3 0 180)
COMMENT     "Start: 5052 End: 5909 (Complementary)"
COMMENT     1)
COMMENT     #62=(CLinePar
COMMENT     (CParagraph 0 (0 0) 1 2 3 0 180)
COMMENT     "Original Location Description:" 1)
COMMENT     #63=(CLinePar
COMMENT     (CParagraph 0 (0 0) 1 2 3 0 180)
COMMENT     " complement(5052..5909)" 1)))
COMMENT     "ampicillin resistance ORF")
COMMENT     #64=(CFolderPar
COMMENT     (CGroupPar
COMMENT     (CParagraph 6224 (3 #2# 0) 1 2 2 0 194)
COMMENT     (CObjectList
COMMENT     #65=(CLinePar
COMMENT     (CParagraph 0 (0 0) 1 2 3 0 180)
COMMENT     "Start: 6224 End: 6530 (Complementary)"
COMMENT     1)
COMMENT     #66=(CLinePar
COMMENT     (CParagraph 0 (0 0) 1 2 3 0 180)
COMMENT     "Original Location Description:" 1)
COMMENT     #67=(CLinePar
COMMENT     (CParagraph 0 (0 0) 1 2 3 0 180)
COMMENT     " complement(6224..6530)" 1)))
COMMENT     "f1 origin"))) "Misc. Feature (7 total)")
COMMENT     #68=(CFolderPar
COMMENT     (CGroupPar (CParagraph 25 (7 25 0) 1 1 1 0 178)
COMMENT     (CObjectList
COMMENT     #69=(CFolderPar
COMMENT     (CGroupPar
COMMENT     (CParagraph 4234 (3 #4# 0) 1 2 2 0 194)
COMMENT     (CObjectList
COMMENT     #70=(CLinePar
COMMENT     (CParagraph 0 (0 0) 1 2 3 0 180)
COMMENT     "Start: 4234 End: 4901 (Complementary)"
COMMENT     1)
COMMENT     #71=(CLinePar
COMMENT     (CParagraph 0 (0 0) 1 2 3 0 180)
COMMENT     "Original Location Description:" 1)
COMMENT     #72=(CLinePar
COMMENT     (CParagraph 0 (0 0) 1 2 3 0 180)
COMMENT     " complement(4234..4901)" 1)))
COMMENT     "pUC origin"))) "PolyA Signal (1 total)")
COMMENT     #73=(CFolderPar
COMMENT     (CGroupPar (CParagraph 29 (7 29 0) 1 1 1 0 178)
COMMENT     (CObjectList
COMMENT     #74=(CFolderPar
COMMENT     (CGroupPar
COMMENT     (CParagraph 406 (3 #6# 0) 1 2 2 0 194)
COMMENT     (CObjectList
COMMENT     #75=(CLinePar
COMMENT     (CParagraph 0 (0 0) 1 2 3 0 180)
COMMENT     "Start: 406 End: 1679" 1)
COMMENT     #76=(CLinePar
COMMENT     (CParagraph 0 (0 0) 1 2 3 0 180)
COMMENT     "Original Location Description:" 1)
COMMENT     #77=(CLinePar
COMMENT     (CParagraph 0 (0 0) 1 2 3 0 180)
COMMENT     " 406..1679" 1))) "EF-1 promoter")))
COMMENT     "Promoter Eukaryotic (1 total)"))) "Feature Map")
COMMENT     #78=(CFolderPar
COMMENT     (CGroupPar (CParagraph 13 (0 0) 1 1 0 0 178)
COMMENT     (CObjectList
COMMENT     #79=(CRSFolderPar
COMMENT     (CFolderPar
COMMENT     (CGroupPar (CParagraph 22053072 (8 0) 1 1 1 0 178)
COMMENT     (CObjectList
COMMENT     #80=(CGroupPar
COMMENT     (CParagraph 0 (10 #0# 0) 1 2 2 0 180)
COMMENT     (CObjectList
COMMENT     #81=(CLinePar
COMMENT     (CParagraph 0 (1 #0# 1) 1 2 2 0 191)
COMMENT     " N1: 1679 " 1))))) "BamHI: 1 site") 1 5
COMMENT     "GGATCC" "CCTAGG")
COMMENT     #82=(CRSFolderPar
COMMENT     (CFolderPar
COMMENT     (CGroupPar (CParagraph 22347864 (8 0) 1 1 1 0 178)
COMMENT     (CObjectList
COMMENT     #83=(CGroupPar
COMMENT     (CParagraph 0 (10 #1# 0) 1 2 2 0 180)
COMMENT     (CObjectList
COMMENT     #84=(CLinePar
COMMENT     (CParagraph 0 (1 #1# 1) 1 2 2 0 191)
COMMENT     " N1: 1689 " 1))))) "NotI: 1 site") 2 6
COMMENT     "GCGGCCGC" "CGCCGGCG"))) "Restriction/Methylation Map"))))
COMMENT     (CGraphView
COMMENT     (CWStyleSheet
COMMENT     (CObjectList
COMMENT     #85=(CWidgetStyle "RSite Label" 1 (LOGPEN 0 0 13408563) 1 0 1
COMMENT     (LOGFONT 0 0 0 0 400 0 0 0 0 3 2 1 18 "Georgia") 0.555556 0 1 5
COMMENT     "@N (@S)" 0)
COMMENT     #86=(CWidgetStyle "Signal Label" 1 (LOGPEN 0 0 0) 1 0 1
COMMENT     (LOGFONT 0 0 0 0 700 0 0 0 0 3 2 1 34 "Arial") 0.666667 0 1 1
COMMENT     "@N" 0)
COMMENT     #87=(CWidgetStyle "Molecule Label 2" 0 0 1
COMMENT     (LOGFONT 0 0 0 0 400 0 0 0 0 3 2 1 18 "Georgia") 0.555556 0 1 16
COMMENT     "@L bp" 0)
COMMENT     #88=(CWidgetStyle "Molecule Label 1" 0 0 1
COMMENT     (LOGFONT 0 0 0 0 400 0 0 0 0 3 2 1 34 "Verdana") 0.833333 0 1 1
COMMENT     "@N" 0)
COMMENT     #89=(CWidgetStyle "Shape 3" 1 (LOGPEN 0 0 3355545) 1 1
COMMENT     (LOGBRUSH 0 6724095 0) 0 0 1 (LOGSHAPE 9 1 0.8 1.8 0))
COMMENT     #90=(CWidgetStyle "Shape 1" 1 (LOGPEN 0 0 6723840) 1 1
COMMENT     (LOGBRUSH 0 10079334 0) 0 0 1 (LOGSHAPE 9 1 0.8 1.8 0))
COMMENT     #91=(CWidgetStyle "Axis" 1 (LOGPEN 0 0 10079436) 2 1
COMMENT     (LOGBRUSH 0 13434879 0) 0 0 1 (LOGSHAPE 10 1 0 0 0))
COMMENT     #92=(CWidgetStyle "Line 2" 1 (LOGPEN 0 0 6723840) 8 0 0 0 1
COMMENT     (LOGSHAPE 1 1.9 0 0 0))
COMMENT     #93=(CWidgetStyle "RSite" 1 (LOGPEN 0 0 10053171) 8 0 0 0 1
COMMENT     (LOGSHAPE 1 1.9 0 0 0))
COMMENT     #94=(CWidgetStyle "Short Signal" 1 (LOGPEN 0 0 13395507) 10 0 0 0 1
COMMENT     (LOGSHAPE 1 1.9 0 0 0))
COMMENT     #95=(CWidgetStyle "Uniq RSite Label" 1 (LOGPEN 0 0 153) 1 0 1
COMMENT     (LOGFONT 0 0 0 0 400 0 0 0 0 3 2 1 18 "Georgia") 0.555556 128 1 5
COMMENT     "@N (@S)" 0)
COMMENT     #96=(CWidgetStyle "Vanilla" 1 (LOGPEN 0 0 0) 1 1
COMMENT     (LOGBRUSH 0 16777215 0) 1
COMMENT     (LOGFONT 0 0 0 0 400 0 0 0 0 7 48 2 18 "Times New Roman") 0.8 0 1
COMMENT     2 "?" 0)
COMMENT     #97=(CWidgetStyle "Mark 1" 0 0 1
COMMENT     (LOGFONT 0 0 0 0 400 0 0 0 2 7 48 2 2 "Windings") 0.7 0 1 2 "?" 0)
COMMENT     #98=(CWidgetStyle "Motif Label" 1 (LOGPEN 0 0 16744512) 1 0 1
COMMENT     (LOGFONT 0 0 0 0 400 0 0 0 0 3 2 1 34 "Arial") 0.611111 8388608 1
COMMENT     65535 "@N (@H)" 0)
COMMENT     #99=(CWidgetStyle "Fragment Label 2" 1 (LOGPEN 0 0 0) 1 0 1
COMMENT     (LOGFONT 0 0 0 0 400 0 0 0 0 3 2 1 49 "Courier New") 1.05 0 1 48
COMMENT     "@F bp (molecule @L bp)" 0)
COMMENT     #100=(CWidgetStyle "Fragment Label 1" 1 (LOGPEN 0 0 0) 1 0 1
COMMENT     (LOGFONT 0 0 0 0 400 0 0 0 0 3 2 1 34 "Arial") 0.91 0 1 1
COMMENT     "Fragment of @N" 0)
COMMENT     #101=(CWidgetStyle "Shape 4" 1 (LOGPEN 0 0 0) 1 1
COMMENT     (LOGBRUSH 2 8388608 5) 0 0 0)
COMMENT     #102=(CWidgetStyle "Shape 2" 1 (LOGPEN 0 0 0) 1 1 (LOGBRUSH 0 128 0)
            0
COMMENT     0 0)
COMMENT     #103=(CWidgetStyle "Shape 0" 1 (LOGPEN 0 0 0) 1 1 (LOGBRUSH 0 0 0) 0
            0
COMMENT     0)
COMMENT     #104=(CWidgetStyle "ORF" 1 (LOGPEN 0 0 16384) 8 0 0 0 1
COMMENT     (LOGSHAPE 7 0.2 3.41182 2.86186 0.609808))
COMMENT     #105=(CWidgetStyle "Line 4" 1 (LOGPEN 0 0 32768) 8 0 0 0 0)
COMMENT     #106=(CWidgetStyle "Line 3" 1 (LOGPEN 0 0 16711680) 8 0 0 0 0)
COMMENT     #107=(CWidgetStyle "Line 1" 1 (LOGPEN 0 0 16711680) 1 0 0 0 0)
COMMENT     #108=(CWidgetStyle "Short Promoter" 1 (LOGPEN 0 0 128) 6 0 0 0 0)
COMMENT     #109=(CWidgetStyle "Motif" 1 (LOGPEN 0 0 0) 1 0 0 0 0)
COMMENT     #110=(CWidgetStyle "Line 0" 1 (LOGPEN 0 0 0) 8 0 0 0 0)
COMMENT     #111=(CWidgetStyle "Void" 0 0 0 0 0)
COMMENT     #112=(CWidgetStyle "General Label" 1 (LOGPEN 0 0 0) 1 0 1
COMMENT     (LOGFONT 0 0 0 0 400 0 0 0 0 3 2 1 18 "Times New Roman") 0.91 0
COMMENT     1 3 "@T @N " 0)
COMMENT     #113=(CWidgetStyle "Position" 1 (LOGPEN 0 0 0) 1 0 0 0 0)
COMMENT     #114=(CWidgetStyle "Annotation" 0 0 1
COMMENT     (LOGFONT 0 0 0 0 400 0 0 0 0 3 2 1 18 "Times New Roman") 0.91 0
COMMENT     0 0)
COMMENT     #115=(CWidgetStyle "Position Label" 1 (LOGPEN 0 0 8388608) 1 0 1
COMMENT     (LOGFONT 0 0 0 0 400 0 1 0 0 3 2 1 34 "Arial") 0.63 8388608 1 1
COMMENT     "@N" 0)
COMMENT     #116=(CWidgetStyle "Range" 1 (LOGPEN 0 0 0) 1 1
COMMENT     (LOGBRUSH 0 16777215 0) 0 0 0)
COMMENT     #117=(CWidgetStyle "Range Label" 1 (LOGPEN 0 0 8388608) 1 0 1
COMMENT     (LOGFONT 0 0 0 0 400 0 1 0 0 3 2 1 34 "Arial") 0.63 8388608 1 1
COMMENT     "@N" 0)
COMMENT     #118=(CWidgetStyle "ORF Label" 1 (LOGPEN 0 0 49216) 1 0 1
COMMENT     (LOGFONT 0 0 0 0 400 0 0 0 0 3 2 1 18 "Times New Roman")
COMMENT     0.611111 0 1 65535 "@N" 0)
COMMENT     #119=(CWidgetStyle "CDS Label" 1 (LOGPEN 0 0 4227264) 1 0 1
COMMENT     (LOGFONT 0 0 0 0 400 0 0 0 0 3 2 1 34 "Arial") 0.555556 255 1 1
COMMENT     "@N" 0)
COMMENT     #120=(CWidgetStyle "Shape 5" 1 (LOGPEN 0 0 0) 3 1
COMMENT     (LOGBRUSH 0 16777113 0) 1
COMMENT     (LOGFONT 0 0 0 0 400 0 0 0 0 7 48 2 50 "Arial") 0.9 0 0 1
COMMENT     (LOGSHAPE 9 1 0.8 1.8 0))
COMMENT     #121=(CWidgetStyle "CDS" 1 (LOGPEN 0 0 0) 1 1 (LOGBRUSH 2 39423 3) 0
            0
COMMENT     1 (LOGSHAPE 9 1 0.8 1.8 0))
COMMENT     #122=(CWidgetStyle "Label 2" 1 (LOGPEN 0 0 4227264) 1 0 1
COMMENT     (LOGFONT 0 0 0 0 400 0 0 0 0 3 2 1 34 "Arial") 0.944444 8388608
COMMENT     1 1 "@N" 0)
COMMENT     #123=(CWidgetStyle "Label 3" 1 (LOGPEN 0 0 8421376) 1 0 1
COMMENT     (LOGFONT 0 0 0 0 700 255 0 0 0 3 2 1 34 "Arial") 0.833333 255 1
COMMENT     5 "@N (@S)" 0)
COMMENT     #124=(CWidgetStyle "Label 4" 1 (LOGPEN 0 0 8437824) 1 0 1
COMMENT     (LOGFONT 0 0 0 0 400 0 0 0 0 3 2 1 34 "Arial") 0.722222 0 1 5
COMMENT     "@N (@S)" 0)) 0.164644 1.74233 0.164644 2.53336
COMMENT     (70 (CShapeMapEntry 0 "Unique RSite" 1 "Uniq RSite Label") 67
COMMENT     (CShapeMapEntry 0 "ORF" 0 "ORF Label")) 40.0378 40.0378 39 39 0.1
COMMENT     -7903) 1 1 0 1 1
COMMENT     (mapper: 23.9128 -14.5367 40.0378 40.0378 0.01 10 -1 6727 6727 1 0
            0)
COMMENT     #125=(CGroupWidget (CWidget 0 (0 0) 1 2 0 0 Nil -1358 100)
COMMENT     (CObjectList
COMMENT     #126=(CGroupWidget (CWidget 1 (0 0) 1 2 0 0 Nil -783 100)
COMMENT     (CObjectList
COMMENT     #127=(CAxis
COMMENT     (CWideLine (CWidget 0 (0 0) 1 2 0 0 #91# 0 0)
COMMENT     (LOGPEN 0 0 0) 2 (LOGBRUSH 0 0 0) 1 6.27512 6.27312
COMMENT     1 0.0214037) 0.0932538)
COMMENT     #128=(CLabel
COMMENT     (CWidget 1001 (0 0) 1 2 0 0 #88# 21518580 100)
COMMENT     (LOGPEN 0 0 0) 1
COMMENT     (LOGFONT 73 27 0 0 700 0 0 0 0 3 2 1 34 "Arial")
COMMENT     1.74233 1.05556 0 "pAV4-EF-1-GFP" "pAV4-EF-1-GFP"
COMMENT     65535 0 0.871165 0 -10 11.3143 1.72337 Nil)
COMMENT     #129=(CLabel
COMMENT     (CWidget 1002 (0 0) 1 2 0 0 #87# 21389628 100)
COMMENT     (LOGPEN 0 0 0) 1
COMMENT     (LOGFONT 58 22 0 0 700 0 0 0 0 3 2 1 34 "Arial")
COMMENT     1.74233 0.833333 0 "6727 bp" "@L bp" 16 0 -0.871165
COMMENT     0 -10.8 4.32092 1.47361 Nil)) (CObjectList))
COMMENT     #130=(CGroupWidget (CWidget 10 (6 0) 1 2 0 0 Nil 0 100)
COMMENT     (CObjectList
COMMENT     #131=(CGroupWidget
COMMENT     (CWidget 2 (7 2 0) 1 2 0 0 Nil 1768117093 100)
COMMENT     (CObjectList
COMMENT     #132=(CWideArrow
COMMENT     (CWideLine
COMMENT     (CWidget 0 (3 #8# 0) 1 2 0 0 #102# 0 100)
COMMENT     (LOGPEN 0 0 0) 1 (LOGBRUSH 0 128 0) 1
COMMENT     2.94775 3.4392 1 0.082322) 0.8 1.8 0)
COMMENT     #133=(CLabel
COMMENT     (CWidget 0 (0 0) 1 2 0 0 #86# 21225532 100)
COMMENT     (LOGPEN 0 6 0) 8
COMMENT     (LOGFONT 46 17 0 0 700 0 0 0 0 3 2 1 34
COMMENT     "Arial") 1.74233 0.666667 0
COMMENT     "rabbit beta-globin polyA"
COMMENT     "rabbit beta-globin polyA" 65535 6.53561
COMMENT     -12.1963 0 -10 10.4901 1.17389 #132#))
COMMENT     (CObjectList))
COMMENT     #134=(CGroupWidget (CWidget 17 (7 17 0) 1 2 0 0 Nil 0 100)
COMMENT     (CObjectList
COMMENT     #135=(CWideArrow
COMMENT     (CWideLine
COMMENT     (CWidget 0 (3 #3# 0) 1 2 0 0 #102# 0 100)
COMMENT     (LOGPEN 0 0 10066329) 1
COMMENT     (LOGBRUSH 0 10066329 0) 1 2.52998 2.64375 1
COMMENT     0.082322) 0.8 1.8 1)
COMMENT     #136=(CLabel
COMMENT     (CWidget 0 (0 0) 1 2 0 0 #86# 1094800468 100)
COMMENT     (LOGPEN 0 6 0) 8
COMMENT     (LOGFONT 46 17 0 0 700 0 0 0 0 3 2 1 34
COMMENT     "Arial") 1.74233 0.666667 0 "lac promoter"
COMMENT     "@N" 1 -9.61349 -10.454 0 -10 5.79452 1.17389
COMMENT     #135#)) (CObjectList))
COMMENT     #137=(CGroupWidget (CWidget 21 (7 21 0) 1 2 0 0 Nil 0 100)
COMMENT     (CObjectList
COMMENT     #138=(CWideArrow
COMMENT     (CWideLine
COMMENT     (CWidget 0 (3 #2# 0) 1 2 0 0 #90# 0 100)
COMMENT     (LOGPEN 0 0 6697983) 1
COMMENT     (LOGBRUSH 0 6697983 0) 1 0.18371 0.469999 1
COMMENT     0.082322) 0.8 1.8 1)
COMMENT     #139=(CLabel (CWidget 0 (0 0) 1 2 0 0 #86# 0 100)
COMMENT     (LOGPEN 0 6 0) 8
COMMENT     (LOGFONT 46 17 0 0 700 0 0 0 0 3 2 1 34
COMMENT     "Arial") 1.74233 0.666667 0 "f1 origin" "@N"
COMMENT     1 -6.36198 12.1963 0 -10 3.69651 1.17389
COMMENT     #138#)
COMMENT     #140=(CWideArrow
COMMENT     (CWideLine
COMMENT     (CWidget 0 (3 #5# 0) 1 2 0 0 #90# 0 100)
COMMENT     (LOGPEN 0 0 6684927) 1
COMMENT     (LOGBRUSH 0 6684927 0) 1 0.762816 1.56293 1
COMMENT     0.082322) 0.8 1.8 1)
COMMENT     #141=(CLabel
COMMENT     (CWidget 0 (0 0) 1 2 0 0 #86# 197200 100)
COMMENT     (LOGPEN 0 6 0) 8
COMMENT     (LOGFONT 46 17 0 0 700 0 0 0 0 3 2 1 34
COMMENT     "Arial") 1.74233 0.666667 0
COMMENT     "ampicillin resistance ORF" "@N" 1 -16.4805
COMMENT     5.22699 0 -10 11.3393 1.17389 #140#)
COMMENT     #142=(CLabel
COMMENT     (CWidget 0 (0 0) 1 2 0 0 #86# 22018908 100)
COMMENT     (LOGPEN 0 6 0) 8
COMMENT     (LOGFONT 46 17 0 0 700 0 0 0 0 3 2 1 34
COMMENT     "Arial") 1.74233 0.666667 0 "IRES" "@N" 1
COMMENT     12.6178 -3.48466 0 -10 2.12299 1.17389
COMMENT     #143=(CWideLine
COMMENT     (CWidget 0 (3 #7# 0) 1 2 0 0 #90# 0 100)
COMMENT     (LOGPEN 0 8 0) 10 (LOGBRUSH 2 0 5) 1
COMMENT     4.13954 4.6888 1 0.082322))
COMMENT     #144=(CWideArrow
COMMENT     (CWideLine
COMMENT     (CWidget 0 (3 #9# 0) 1 2 0 0 #90# 0 100)
COMMENT     (LOGPEN 0 0 6710784) 1
COMMENT     (LOGBRUSH 0 6710784 0) 1 6.09227 6.22749 1
COMMENT     0.082322) 0.8 1.8 1)
COMMENT     #145=(CLabel (CWidget 0 (0 0) 1 2 0 0 #86# 2 100)
COMMENT     (LOGPEN 0 6 0) 8
COMMENT     (LOGFONT 46 17 0 0 700 0 0 0 0 3 2 1 34
COMMENT     "Arial") 1.74233 0.666667 0 "AAV 5' ITR"
COMMENT     "@N" 1 4.45161 12.1963 0 -10 4.62063 1.17389
COMMENT     #144#)
COMMENT     #146=(CWideArrow
COMMENT     (CWideLine
COMMENT     (CWidget 0 (3 #10# 0) 1 2 0 0 #90# 0 100)
COMMENT     (LOGPEN 0 0 13434624) 1
COMMENT     (LOGBRUSH 0 13434624 0) 1 5.91416 6.04285 1
COMMENT     0.082322) 0.8 1.8 0)
COMMENT     #147=(CLabel
COMMENT     (CWidget 0 (0 0) 1 2 0 0 #86# 21496812 100)
COMMENT     (LOGPEN 0 6 0) 8
COMMENT     (LOGFONT 46 17 0 0 700 0 0 0 0 3 2 1 34
COMMENT     "Arial") 1.74233 0.666667 0 "AAV 5IEE" "@N"
COMMENT     1 8.49461 10.454 0 -10 4.07115 1.17389 #146#)
COMMENT     #148=(CWideArrow
COMMENT     (CWideLine
COMMENT     (CWidget 0 (3 #11# 0) 1 2 0 0 #90# 0 100)
COMMENT     (LOGPEN 0 0 6710784) 1
COMMENT     (LOGBRUSH 0 6710784 0) 1 2.74633 2.87035 1
COMMENT     0.082322) 0.8 1.8 0)
COMMENT     #149=(CLabel
COMMENT     (CWidget 0 (0 0) 1 2 0 0 #86# 21206104 100)
COMMENT     (LOGPEN 0 6 0) 8
COMMENT     (LOGFONT 46 17 0 0 700 0 0 0 0 3 2 1 34
COMMENT     "Arial") 1.74233 0.666667 0 "AAV 3' ITR"
COMMENT     "@N" 1 -6.89619 -12.1963 0 -10 4.62063
COMMENT     1.17389 #148#)
COMMENT     #150=(CWideArrow
COMMENT     (CWideLine
COMMENT     (CWidget 0 (3 #12# 0) 1 2 0 0 #90# 0 100)
COMMENT     (LOGPEN 0 0 3407616) 1
COMMENT     (LOGBRUSH 0 3407616 0) 1 3.46531 4.13674 1
COMMENT     0.082322) 0.8 1.8 0)
COMMENT     #151=(CLabel (CWidget 0 (0 0) 1 2 0 0 #86# 0 100)
COMMENT     (LOGPEN 0 6 0) 8
COMMENT     (LOGFONT 46 17 0 0 700 0 0 0 0 3 2 1 34
COMMENT     "Arial") 1.74233 0.666667 0 "EGFP" "@N" 1
COMMENT     9.96494 -8.71165 0 -10 2.37276 1.17389 #150#)
COMMENT     #143#) (CObjectList))
COMMENT     #152=(CGroupWidget
COMMENT     (CWidget 25 (7 25 0) 1 2 0 0 Nil -1298 100)
COMMENT     (CObjectList
COMMENT     #153=(CLabel (CWidget 0 (0 0) 1 2 0 0 #86# 0 100)
COMMENT     (LOGPEN 0 6 0) 8
COMMENT     (LOGFONT 46 17 0 0 700 0 0 0 0 3 2 1 34
COMMENT     "Arial") 1.74233 0.666667 0 "pUC origin"
COMMENT     "@N" 1 -13.2555 -5.22699 0 -10 4.62063
COMMENT     1.17389
COMMENT     #154=(CWideLine
COMMENT     (CWidget 0 (3 #4# 0) 1 2 0 0 #105# 0
COMMENT     100) (LOGPEN 0 6 6710886) 8
COMMENT     (LOGBRUSH 0 6710886 4) 1.00116 1.70281
COMMENT     2.32575 1 0.082322)) #154#)
COMMENT     (CObjectList))
COMMENT     #155=(CGroupWidget
COMMENT     (CWidget 29 (7 29 0) 1 2 0 0 Nil -847 100)
COMMENT     (CObjectList
COMMENT     #156=(CWideArrow
COMMENT     (CWideLine
COMMENT     (CWidget 0 (3 #6# 0) 1 2 0 0 #90# 0 100)
COMMENT     (LOGPEN 0 0 0) 1 (LOGBRUSH 0 0 0) 1 4.70745
COMMENT     5.89551 1 0.082322) 0.8 1.8 0)
COMMENT     #157=(CLabel
COMMENT     (CWidget 0 (0 0) 1 2 0 0 #86# 197376 100)
COMMENT     (LOGPEN 0 6 0) 8
COMMENT     (LOGFONT 46 17 0 0 700 0 0 0 0 3 2 1 34
COMMENT     "Arial") 1.74233 0.666667 0 "EF-1 promoter"
COMMENT     "@N" 1 13.3249 6.96932 0 -10 6.344 1.17389
COMMENT     #156#)) (CObjectList))) (CObjectList))
COMMENT     #158=(CGroupWidget (CWidget 11 (8 0) 1 2 0 0 Nil 3473832 100)
COMMENT     (CObjectList
COMMENT     #159=(CGroupWidget
COMMENT     (CWidget 1 (10 #0# 0) 1 2 0 0 Nil 3473832 100)
COMMENT     (CObjectList
COMMENT     #160=(CScratch
COMMENT     (CWidget 1 (1 #0# 1) 1 2 0 0 #93# 21223556
COMMENT     100) (LOGPEN 0 6 10053171) 8 1 4.70839 1.9
COMMENT     0.082322 1)
COMMENT     #161=(CLabel
COMMENT     (CWidget 0 (0 0) 1 2 0 0 #95# 197144 100)
COMMENT     (LOGPEN 0 6 0) 8
COMMENT     (LOGFONT 46 17 0 0 700 0 1 0 0 3 2 1 34
COMMENT     "Arial") 1.74233 0.666667 0
COMMENT     "{\\i Bam}HI (1679)" "@N (@S)" 5 14.7112 0 0
COMMENT     -10 6.11922 1.17389 #160#)) (CObjectList))
COMMENT     #162=(CGroupWidget
COMMENT     (CWidget 1 (10 #1# 0) 1 2 0 0 Nil 3473832 100)
COMMENT     (CObjectList
COMMENT     #163=(CScratch
COMMENT     (CWidget 1 (1 #1# 1) 1 2 0 0 #93# 0 100)
COMMENT     (LOGPEN 0 6 0) 8 1 4.69906 1.9 0.082322 1)
COMMENT     #164=(CLabel
COMMENT     (CWidget 0 (0 0) 1 2 0 0 #95# 2081899648 100)
COMMENT     (LOGPEN 0 6 0) 8
COMMENT     (LOGFONT 46 17 0 0 700 0 1 0 0 3 2 1 34
COMMENT     "Arial") 1.74233 0.666667 0
COMMENT     "{\\i Not}I (1689)" "@N (@S)" 5 14.2213
COMMENT     -1.74233 0 -10 5.04523 1.17389 #163#))
COMMENT     (CObjectList))) (CObjectList))
COMMENT     #165=(CGroupWidget (CWidget 14 (16 0) 1 2 0 0 Nil 3473832 100)
COMMENT     (CObjectList) (CObjectList))
COMMENT     #166=(CGroupWidget (CWidget 12 (0 0) 1 2 0 0 Nil 3473832 100)
COMMENT     (CObjectList) (CObjectList))) (CObjectList)))
COMMENT     (CSeqView 10 10 (CObjectList) (CObList) 1 (CObList)) (CObList)
            21233312
COMMENT     (CStringList) 1665236016 21233348 (CObList)))
FEATURES             Location/Qualifiers
     misc_feature    complement(6224..6530)
                     /vntifkey="21"
                     /label=f1\origin
     LZ_domain       complement(3893..4014)
                     /vntifkey="17"
                     /label=lac\promoter
     polyA_signal    complement(4234..4901)
                     /vntifkey="25"
                     /label=pUC\origin
     misc_feature    complement(5052..5909)
                     /vntifkey="21"
                     /label=ampicillin\resistance\ORF
     promoter        406..1679
                     /vntifkey="29"
                     /label=EF-1\promoter
     misc_feature    1700..2288
                     /vntifkey="21"
                     /label=IRES
     C_region        3040..3566
                     /vntifkey="2"
                     /label=Rabbit\beta-globin\polyA
     misc_feature    complement(50..194)
                     /vntifkey="21"
                     /label=AAV\5'\ITR
     misc_feature    248..385
                     /vntifkey="21"
                     /label=AAV\5IEE
     misc_feature    3650..3782
                     /vntifkey="21"
                     /label=AAV\3'\ITR
     misc_feature    2292..3011
                     /vntifkey="21"
                     /label=EGFP
BASE COUNT  1554 a 1756 c 1822 g 1595 t
ORIGIN
        1 gggcgaattg ggcccggcgc gccgacgtcg catgctcctc tagactcgag gaattcggta
       61 ccccctgcgc gctcgctcgc tcactgaggc cgcccgggca aagcccgggc gtcgggcgac
      121 ctttggtcgc ccggcctcag tgagcgagcg agcgcgcaga gagggagtgg ccaactccat
      181 cactaggggt tccttgtagt taatgattaa cccgccatgc tacttatcta cgtagccatg
      241 ctctagagtg gagtcgtgac gtgaattacg tcatagggtt agggaggtcc tgtattagag
      301 gtcacgtgag tgttttgcga cattttgcga caccatgtgg tcacgctggg tatttaagcc
      361 cgagtgagca cgcagggtct ccattacgcg ccctgcagtt tcccaagctt tgcaaagatg
      421 gataaagttt taaacagaga ggaatctttg cagctaatgg accttctagg tcttgaaagg
      481 agtgcctcgt gaggctccgg tgcccgtcag tgggcagagc gcacatcgcc cacagtcccc
      541 gagaagttgg ggggaggggt cggcaattga accggtgcct agagaaggtg gcgcggggta
      601 aactgggaaa gtgatgtcgt gtactggctc cgcctttttc ccgagggtgg gggagaaccg
      661 tatataagtg cagtagtcgc cgtgaacgtt ctttttcgca acgggtttgc cgccagaaca
      721 caggtaagtg ccgtgtgtgg ttcccgcggg cctggcctct ttacgggtta tggcccttgc
      781 gtgccttgaa ttacttccac ctggctgcag tacgtgattc ttgatcccga gcttcgggtt
      841 ggaagtgggt gggagagttc gaggccttgc gcttaaggag ccccttcgcc tcgtgcttga
      901 gttgaggcct ggcctgggcg ctggggccgc cgcgtgcgaa tctggtggca ccttcgcgcc
      961 tgtctcgctg ctttcgataa gtctctagcc atttaaaatt tttgatgacc tgctgcgacg
     1021 ctttttttct ggcaagatag tcttgtaaat gcgggccaag atctgcacac tggtatttcg
     1081 gtttttgggg ccgcgggcgg cgacggggcc cgtgcgtccc agcgcacatg ttcggcgagg
     1141 cggggcctgc gagcgcggcc accgagaatc ggacgggggt agtctcaagc tggccggcct
     1201 gctctggtgc ctggcctcgc gccgccgtgt atcgccccgc cctgggcggc aaggctggcc
     1261 cggtcggcac cagttgcgtg agcggaaaga tggccgcttc ccggccctgc tgcagggagc
     1321 tcaaaatgga ggacgcggcg ctcgggagag cgggcgggtg agtcacccac acaaaggaaa
     1381 agggcctttc cgtcctcagc cgtcgcttca tgtgactcca cggagtaccg ggcgccgtcc
     1441 aggcacctcg attagttctc gagcttttgg agtacgtcgt ctttaggttg gggggagggg
     1501 ttttatgcga tggagtttcc ccacactgag tgggtggaga ctgaagttag gccagcttgg
     1561 cacttgatgt aattctcctt ggaatttgcc ctttttgagt ttggatcttg gttcattctc
     1621 aagcctcaga cagtggttca aagttttttt cttccatttc aggtgtcgtg agcaattgga
     1681 tcccgggcgg ccgcaattga tccgcccctc tccctccccc ccccctaacg ttactggccg
     1741 aagccgcttg gaataaggcc ggtgtgcgtt tgtctatatg ttattttcca ccatattgcc
     1801 gtcttttggc aatgtgaggg cccggaaacc tggccctgtc ttcttgacga gcattcctag
     1861 gggtctttcc cctctcgcca aaggaatgca aggtctgttg aatgtcgtga aggaagcagt
     1921 tcctctggaa gcttcttgaa gacaaacaac gtctgtagcg accctttgca ggcagcggaa
     1981 ccccccacct ggcgacaggt gcctctgcgg ccaaaagcca cgtgtataag atacacctgc
     2041 aaaggcggca caaccccagt gccacgttgt gagttggata gttgtggaaa gagtcaaatg
     2101 gctctcctca agcgtattca acaaggggct gaaggatgcc cagaaggtac cccattgtat
     2161 gggatctgat ctggggcctc ggtacacatg ctttacatgt gtttagtcga ggttaaaaaa
     2221 acgtctaggc cccccgaacc acggggacgt ggttttcctt tgaaaaacac gatgataata
     2281 tggccacaac catggtgagc aagggcgagg agctgttcac cggggtggtg cccatcctgg
     2341 tcgagctgga cggcgacgta aacggccaca agttcagcgt gtccggcgag ggcgagggcg
     2401 atgccaccta cggcaagctg accctgaagt tcatctgcac caccggcaag ctgcccgtgc
     2461 cctggcccac cctcgtgacc accctgacct acggcgtgca gtgcttcagc cgctaccccg
     2521 accacatgaa gcagcacgac ttcttcaagt ccgccatgcc cgaaggctac gtccaggagc
     2581 gcaccatctt cttcaaggac gacggcaact acaagacccg cgccgaggtg aagttcgagg
     2641 gcgacaccct ggtgaaccgc atcgagctga agggcatcga cttcaaggag gacggcaaca
     2701 tcctggggca caagctggag tacaactaca acagccacaa cgtctatatc atggccgaca
     2761 agcagaagaa cggcatcaag gtgaacttca agatccgcca caacatcgag gacggcagcg
     2821 tgcagctcgc cgaccactac cagcagaaca cccccatcgg cgacggcccc gtgctgctgc
     2881 ccgacaacca ctacctgagc acccagtccg ccctgagcaa agaccccaac gagaagcgcg
     2941 atcacatggt cctgctggag ttcgtgaccg ccgccgggat cactctcggc atggacgagc
     3001 tgtacaagta agaattcatc gatctagagc atgcaattca attcactcct caggtgcagg
     3061 ctgcctatca gaaggtggtg gctggtgtgg ccaatgccct ggctcacaaa taccactgag
     3121 atctttttcc ctctgccaaa aattatgggg acatcatgaa gccccttgag catctgactt
     3181 ctggctaata aaggaaattt attttcattg caatagtgtg ttggaatttt ttgtgtctct
     3241 cactcggaag gacatatggg agggcaaatc atttaaaaca tcagaatgag tatttggttt
     3301 agagtttggc aacatatgcc atatgctggc tgccatgaac aaaggtggct ataaagaggt
     3361 catcagtata tgaaacagcc ccctgctgtc cattccttat tccatagaaa agccttgact
     3421 tgaggttaga ttttttttat attttgtttt gtgttatttt tttctttaac atccctaaaa
     3481 ttttccttac atgttttact agccagattt ttcctcctct cctgactact cccagtcata
     3541 gctgtccctc ttctcttatg aagatccctc gacctgcagc ccaagcttag gcgcgttcta
     3601 gagcatggct acgtagataa gtagcatggc gggttaatca ttaactacaa ggaaccccta
     3661 gtgatggagt tggccactcc ctctctgcgc gctcgctcgc tcactgaggc cgggcgacca
     3721 aaggtcgccc gacgcccggg ctttgcccgg gcggcctcag tgagcgagcg agcgcgcagg
     3781 gttcgaaatc gataagcttg gatcgatgcg cggagagctc gtcgacggcg cgccatgcat
     3841 agcttgagta ttctatagtg tcacctaaat agcttggcgt aatcatggtc atagctgttt
     3901 cctgtgtgaa attgttatcc gctcacaatt ccacacaaca tacgagccgg aagcataaag
     3961 tgtaaagcct ggggtgccta atgagtgagc taactcacat taattgcgtt gcgctcactg
     4021 cccgctttcc agtcgggaaa cctgtcgtgc cagctgcatt aatgaatcgg ccaacgcgcg
     4081 gggagaggcg gtttgcgtat tgggcgctct tccgcttcct cgctcactga ctcgctgcgc
     4141 tcggtcgttc ggctgcggcg agcggtatca gctcactcaa aggcggtaat acggttatcc
     4201 acagaatcag gggataacgc aggaaagaac atgtgagcaa aaggccagca aaaggccagg
     4261 aaccgtaaaa aggccgcgtt gctggcgttt ttccataggc tccgcccccc tgacgagcat
     4321 cacaaaaatc gacgctcaag tcagaggtgg cgaaacccga caggactata aagataccag
     4381 gcgtttcccc ctggaagctc cctcgtgcgc tctcctgttc cgaccctgcc gcttaccgga
     4441 tacctgtccg cctttctccc ttcgggaagc gtggcgcttt ctcatagctc acgctgtagg
     4501 tatctcagtt cggtgtaggt cgttcgctcc aagctgggct gtgtgcacga accccccgtt
     4561 cagcccgacc gctgcgcctt atccggtaac tatcgtcttg agtccaaccc ggtaagacac
     4621 gacttatcgc cactggcagc agccactggt aacaggatta gcagagcgag gtatgtaggc
     4681 ggtgctacag agttcttgaa gtggtggcct aactacggct acactagaag aacagtattt
     4741 ggtatctgcg ctctgctgaa gccagttacc ttcggaaaaa gagttggtag ctcttgatcc
     4801 ggcaaacaaa ccaccgctgg tagcggtggt ttttttgttt gcaagcagca gattacgcgc
     4861 agaaaaaaag gatctcaaga agatcctttg atcttttcta cggggtctga cgctcagtgg
     4921 aacgaaaact cacgttaagg gattttggtc atgagattat caaaaaggat cttcacctag
     4981 atccttttaa attaaaaatg aagttttaaa tcaatctaaa gtatatatga gtaaacttgg
     5041 tctgacagtt accaatgctt aatcagtgag gcacctatct cagcgatctg tctatttcgt
     5101 tcatccatag ttgcctgact ccccgtcgtg tagataacta cgatacggga gggcttacca
     5161 tctggcccca gtgctgcaat gataccgcga gacccacgct caccggctcc agatttatca
     5221 gcaataaacc agccagccgg aagggccgag cgcagaagtg gtcctgcaac tttatccgcc
     5281 tccatccagt ctattaattg ttgccgggaa gctagagtaa gtagttcgcc agttaatagt
     5341 ttgcgcaacg ttgttgccat tgctacaggc atcgtggtgt cacgctcgtc gtttggtatg
     5401 gcttcattca gctccggttc ccaacgatca aggcgagtta catgatcccc catgttgtgc
     5461 aaaaaagcgg ttagctcctt cggtcctccg atcgttgtca gaagtaagtt ggccgcagtg
     5521 ttatcactca tggttatggc agcactgcat aattctctta ctgtcatgcc atccgtaaga
     5581 tgcttttctg tgactggtga gtactcaacc aagtcattct gagaatagtg tatgcggcga
     5641 ccgagttgct cttgcccggc gtcaatacgg gataataccg cgccacatag cagaacttta
     5701 aaagtgctca tcattggaaa acgttcttcg gggcgaaaac tctcaaggat cttaccgctg
     5761 ttgagatcca gttcgatgta acccactcgt gcacccaact gatcttcagc atcttttact
     5821 ttcaccagcg tttctgggtg agcaaaaaca ggaaggcaaa atgccgcaaa aaagggaata
     5881 agggcgacac ggaaatgttg aatactcata ctcttccttt ttcaatatta ttgaagcatt
     5941 tatcagggtt attgtctcat gagcggatac atatttgaat gtatttagaa aaataaacaa
     6001 ataggggttc cgcgcacatt tccccgaaaa gtgccacctg atgcggtgtg aaataccgca
     6061 cagatgcgta aggagaaaat accgcatcag gaaattgtaa gcgttaatat tttgttaaaa
     6121 ttcgcgttaa atttttgtta aatcagctca ttttttaacc aataggccga aatcggcaaa
     6181 atcccttata aatcaaaaga atagaccgag atagggtnnn nnnnnnnnnn nnnnnnnnnn
     6241 nnnnnnnnnn nnnnaaagaa cgtggactcc aacgtcaaag gnnnnnnnnn nnnnnnnnnn
     6301 nnnnnnnnnn nnnnnnnnnn nnnnnnnnnn tnnnnnnnnn nnnnnnnnnn nnnnnnnnnn
     6361 nnnnnnnnnn nnnnnnnnnn nnnnnnnnnn nnnnnnnnnn nnnnnnnnnn nnnnnnnnnn
     6421 nngnnnnnnn nnnnnnnnnn nnnnnnnnnn nnnnnnnnnn nnnnnnnnnn nnnnnnnnnn
     6481 nnnnnnnnnn nnnnnnnnnn nnnnnnnnnn nnnnnnnnnn nnnnnnnnnn nnnnnnnnnn
     6541 nnnnnnncca ttcgccattc aggctgcgca actgttggga agggcgatcg gtgcgggcct
     6601 cttcgctatt acgccagctg gcgaaagggg gatgtgctgc aaggcgatta agttgggtaa
     6661 cgccagggtt ttcccagtca cgacgttgta aaacgacggc cagtgaattg taatacgact
     6721 cactata
//
