>Addgene plasmid #124971 | AV4-EF1-GFP | addgene full sequence | sequence record 243919 | Addgene NGS Result
GCAAAGATGGATAAAGTTTTAAACAGAGAGGAATCTTTGCAGCTAATGGACCTTCTAGGTCTTGAAAGGA
GTGGGAATTGGCTCCGGTGCCCGTCAGTGGGCAGAGCGCACATCGCCCACAGTCCCCGAGAAGTTGGGGG
GAGGGGTCGGCAATTGAACCGGTGCCTAGAGAAGGTGGCGCGGGGTAAACTGGGAAAGTGATGTCGTGTA
CTGGCTCCGCCTTTTTCCCGAGGGTGGGGGAGAACCGTATATAAGTGCAGTAGTCGCCGTGAACGTTCTT
TTTCGCAACGGGTTTGCCGCCAGAACACAGGTAAGTGCCGTGTGTGGTTCCCGCGGGCCTGGCCTCTTTA
CGGGTTATGGCCCTTGCGTGCCTTGAATTACTTCCACCTGGCTGCAGTACGTGATTCTTGATCCCGAGCT
TCGGGTTGGAAGTGGGTGGGAGAGTTCGAGGCCTTGCGCTTAAGGAGCCCCTTCGCCTCGTGCTTGAGTT
GAGGCCTGGCCTGGGCGCTGGGGCCGCCGCGTGCGAATCTGGTGGCACCTTCGCGCCTGTCTCGCTGCTT
TCGATAAGTCTCTAGCCATTTAAAATTTTTGATGACCTGCTGCGACGCTTTTTTTCTGGCAAGATAGTCT
TGTAAATGCGGGCCAAGATCTGCACACTGGTATTTCGGTTTTTGGGGCCGCGGGCGGCGACGGGGCCCGT
GCGTCCCAGCGCACATGTTCGGCGAGGCGGGGCCTGCGAGCGCGGCCACCGAGAATCGGACGGGGGTAGT
CTCAAGCTGGCCGGCCTGCTCTGGTGCCTGGCCTCGCGCCGCCGTGTATCGCCCCGCCCTGGGCGGCAAG
GCTGGCCCGGTCGGCACCAGTTGCGTGAGCGGAAAGATGGCCGCTTCCCGGCCCTGCTGCAGGGAGCTCA
AAATGGAGGACGCGGCGCTCGGGAGAGCGGGCGGGTGAGTCACCCACACAAAGGAAAAGGGCCTTTCCGT
CCTCAGCCGTCGCTTCATGTGACTCCACGGAGTACCGGGCGCCGTCCAGGCACCTCGATTAGTTCTCGAG
CTTTTGGAGTACGTCGTCTTTAGGTTGGGGGGAGGGGTTTTATGCGATGGAGTTTCCCCACACTGAGTGG
GTGGAGACTGAAGTTAGGCCAGCTTGGCACTTGATGTAATTCTCCTTGGAATTTGCCCTTTTTGAGTTTG
GATCTTGGTTCATTCTCAAGCCTCAGACAGTGGTTCAAAGTTTTTTTCTTCCATTTCAGGTGTCGTGAGG
AATTGGATCCCGGGCGGCCGCAATTGATCCGCCCCTCTCCCTCCCCCCCCCCTAACGTTACTGGCCGAAG
CCGCTTGGAATAAGGCCGGTGTGCGTTTGTCTATATGTTATTTTCCACCATATTGCCGTCTTTTGGCAAT
GTGAGGGCCCGGAAACCTGGCCCTGTCTTCTTGACGAGCATTCCTAGGGGTCTTTCCCCTCTCGCCAAAG
GAATGCAAGGTCTGTTGAATGTCGTGAAGGAAGCAGTTCCTCTGGAAGCTTCTTGAAGACAAACAACGTC
TGTAGCGACCCTTTGCAGGCAGCGGAACCCCCCACCTGGCGACAGGTGCCTCTGCGGCCAAAAGCCACGT
GTATAAGATACACCTGCAAAGGCGGCACAACCCCAGTGCCACGTTGTGAGTTGGATAGTTGTGGAAAGAG
TCAAATGGCTCTCCTCAAGCGTATTCAACAAGGGGCTGAAGGATGCCCAGAAGGTACCCCATTGTATGGG
ATCTGATCTGGGGCCTCGGTACACATGCTTTACATGTGTTTAGTCGAGGTTAAAAAAACGTCTAGGCCCC
CCGAACCACGGGGACGTGGTTTTCCTTTGAAAAACACGATGATAATATGGCCACAAGATCCACCATGGTG
AGCAAGGGCGAGGAGCTGTTCACCGGGGTGGTGCCCATCCTGGTCGAGCTGGACGGCGACGTAAACGGCC
ACAAGTTCAGCGTGTCCGGCGAGGGCGAGGGCGATGCCACCTACGGCAAGCTGACCCTGAAGTTCATCTG
CACCACCGGCAAGCTGCCCGTGCCCTGGCCCACCCTCGTGACCACCCTGACCTACGGCGTGCAGTGCTTC
AGCCGCTACCCCGACCACATGAAGCAGCACGACTTCTTCAAGTCCGCCATGCCCGAAGGCTACGTCCAGG
AGCGCACCATCTTCTTCAAGGACGACGGCAACTACAAGACCCGCGCCGAGGTGAAGTTCGAGGGCGACAC
CCTGGTGAACCGCATCGAGCTGAAGGGCATCGACTTCAAGGAGGACGGCAACATCCTGGGGCACAAGCTG
GAGTACAACTACAACAGCCACAACGTCTATATCATGGCCGACAAGCAGAAGAACGGCATCAAGGTGAACT
TCAAGATCCGCCACAACATCGAGGACGGCAGCGTGCAGCTCGCCGACCACTACCAGCAGAACACCCCCAT
CGGCGACGGCCCCGTGCTGCTGCCCGACAACCACTACCTGAGCACCCAGTCCGCCCTGAGCAAAGACCCC
AACGAGAAGCGCGATCACATGGTCCTGCTGGAGTTCGTGACCGCCGCCGGGATCACTCTCGGCATGGACG
AGCTGTACAAGTAAGAATTCATCGATCTAGAGCATGCAATTCACTCCTCAGGTGCAGGCTGCCTATCAGA
AGGTGGTGGCTGGTGTGGCCAATGCCCTGGCTCACAAATACCACTGAGATCTTTTTCCCTCTGCCAAAAA
TTATGGGGACATCATGAAGCCCCTTGAGCATCTGACTTCTGGCTAATAAAGGAAATTTATTTTCATTGCA
ATAGTGTGTTGGAATTTTTTGTGTCTCTCACTCGGAAGGACATATGGGAGGGCAAATCATTTAAAACATC
AGAATGAGTATTTGGTTTAGAGTTTGGCAACATATGCCCATATGCTGGCTGCCATGAACAAAGGTTGGCT
ATAAAGAGGTCATCAGTATATGAAACAGCCCCCTGCTGTCCATTCCTTATTCCATAGAAAAGCCTTGACT
TGAGGTTAGATTTTTTTTATATTTTGTTTTGTGTTATTTTTTTCTTTAACATCCCTAAAATTTTCCTTAC
ATGTTTTACTAGCCAGATTTTTCCTCCTCTCCTGACTACTCCCAGTCATAGCTGTCCCTCTTCTCTTATG
GAGATCCCTCGACCTGCAGCCCAAGCTTAGGCGCGTTCTAGAGCATGGCTACGTAGATAAGTAGCATGGC
GGGTTAATCATTAACTACAAGGAACCCCTAGTGATGGAGTTGGCCACTCCCTCTCTGCGCGCTCGCTCGC
TCACTGAGGCCGGGCGACCAAAGGTCGCCCGACGCCCGGGCTTTGCCCGGGCGGCCTCAGTGAGCGAGCG
AGCGCGCAGGGTTCGAAATCGATAAGCTTGGATCGATCCGGAGAGCTCGTCGACGGCGCGCCATGCATAG
CTTGAGTATTCTATAGTGTCACCTAAATAGCTTGGCGTAATCATGGTCATAGCTGTTTCCTGTGTGAAAT
TGTTATCCGCTCACAATTCCACACAACATACGAGCCGGAAGCATAAAGTGTAAAGCCTGGGGTGCCTAAT
GAGTGAGCTAACTCACATTAATTGCGTTGCGCTCACTGCCCGCTTTCCAGTCGGGAAACCTGTCGTGCCA
GCTGCATTAATGAATCGGCCAACGCGCGGGGAGAGGCGGTTTGCGTATTGGGCGCTCTTCCGCTTCCTCG
CTCACTGACTCGCTGCGCTCGGTCGTTCGGCTGCGGCGAGCGGTATCAGCTCACTCAAAGGCGGTAATAC
GGTTATCCACAGAATCAGGGGATAACGCAGGAAAGAACATGTGAGCAAAAGGCCAGCAAAAGGCCAGGAA
CCGTAAAAAGGCCGCGTTGCTGGCGTTTTTCCATAGGCTCCGCCCCCCTGACGAGCATCACAAAAATCGA
CGCTCAAGTCAGAGGTGGCGAAACCCGACAGGACTATAAAGATACCAGGCGTTTCCCCCTGGAAGCTCCC
TCGTGCGCTCTCCTGTTCCGACCCTGCCGCTTACCGGATACCTGTCCGCCTTTCTCCCTTCGGGAAGCGT
GGCGCTTTCTCATAGCTCACGCTGTAGGTATCTCAGTTCGGTGTAGGTCGTTCGCTCCAAGCTGGGCTGT
GTGCACGAACCCCCCGTTCAGCCCGACCGCTGCGCCTTATCCGGTAACTATCGTCTTGAGTCCAACCCGG
TAAGACACGACTTATCGCCACTGGCAGCAGCCACTGGTAACAGGATTAGCAGAGCGAGGTATGTAGGCGG
TGCTACAGAGTTCTTGAAGTGGTGGCCTAACTACGGCTACACTAGAAGAACAGTATTTGGTATCTGCGCT
CTGCTGAAGCCAGTTACCTTCGGAAAAAGAGTTGGTAGCTCTTGATCCGGCAAACAAACCACCGCTGGTA
GCGGTGGTTTTTTTGTTTGCAAGCAGCAGATTACGCGCAGAAAAAAAGGATCTCAAGAAGATCCTTTGAT
CTTTTCTACGGGGTCTGACGCTCAGTGGAACGAAAACTCACGTTAAGGGATTTTGGTCATGAGATTATCA
AAAAGGATCTTCACCTAGATCCTTTTAAATTAAAAATGAAGTTTTAAATCAATCTAAAGTATATATGAGT
AAACTTGGTCTGACAGTTACCAATGCTTAATCAGTGAGGCACCTATCTCAGCGATCTGTCTATTTCGTTC
ATCCATAGTTGCCTGACTCCCCGTCGTGTAGATAACTACGATACGGGAGGGCTTACCATCTGGCCCCAGT
GCTGCAATGATACCGCGAGACCCACGCTCACCGGCTCCAGATTTATCAGCAATAAACCAGCCAGCCGGAA
GGGCCGAGCGCAGAAGTGGTCCTGCAACTTTATCCGCCTCCATCCAGTCTATTAATTGTTGCCGGGAAGC
TAGAGTAAGTAGTTCGCCAGTTAATAGTTTGCGCAACGTTGTTGCCATTGCTACAGGCATCGTGGTGTCA
CGCTCGTCGTTTGGTATGGCTTCATTCAGCTCCGGTTCCCAACGATCAAGGCGAGTTACATGATCCCCCA
TGTTGTGCAAAAAAGCGGTTAGCTCCTTCGGTCCTCCGATCGTTGTCAGAAGTAAGTTGGCCGCAGTGTT
ATCACTCATGGTTATGGCAGCACTGCATAATTCTCTTACTGTCATGCCATCCGTAAGATGCTTTTCTGTG
ACTGGTGAGTACTCAACCAAGTCATTCTGAGAATAGTGTATGCGGCGACCGAGTTGCTCTTGCCCGGCGT
CAATACGGGATAATACCGCGCCACATAGCAGAACTTTAAAAGTGCTCATCATTGGAAAACGTTCTTCGGG
GCGAAAACTCTCAAGGATCTTACCGCTGTTGAGATCCAGTTCGATGTAACCCACTCGTGCACCCAACTGA
TCTTCAGCATCTTTTACTTTCACCAGCGTTTCTGGGTGAGCAAAAACAGGAAGGCAAAATGCCGCAAAAA
AGGGAATAAGGGCGACACGGAAATGTTGAATACTCATACTCTTCCTTTTTCAATATTATTGAAGCATTTA
TCAGGGTTATTGTCTCATGAGCGGATACATATTTGAATGTATTTAGAAAAATAAACAAATAGGGGTTCCG
CGCACATTTCCCCGAAAAGTGCCACCTGATGCGGTGTGAAATACCGCACAGATGCGTAAGGAGAAAATAC
CGCATCAGGAAATTGTAAGCGTTAATATTTTGTTAAAATTCGCGTTAAATTTTTGTTAAATCAGCTCATT
TTTTAACCAATAGGCCGAAATCGGCAAAATCCCTTATAAATCAAAAGAATAGACCGAGATAGGGT
[37 nt withheld, positions 5806-5842]
AAAGAACGTGGACTCCAACGTCAAAGG
[49 nt withheld, positions 5870-5918]
T
[91 nt withheld, positions 5920-6010]
G
[124 nt withheld, positions 6012-6135]
CCATTCGCCATTCAGGCTGCGCAACTGTTGGGAAGGGCGATCGGTGCGGGCCTCTTCGCTATTACGCCAG
CTGGCGAAAGGGGGATGTGCTGCAAGGCGATTAAGTTGGGTAACGCCAGGGTTTTCCCAGTCACGACGTT
GTAAAACGACGGCCAGTGAATTGTAATACGACTCACTATAGGGCGAATTGGGCCCGGCGCGCCGACGCGC
ATGCTCCTCTAGCTAGACTCGAGGAATTCGGTACCCCCTGCGCGCTCGCTCGCTCACTGAGGCCGCCCGG
GCAAAGCCCGGGCGGCCTCAGTGAGCGAGCGAGCGCGCAGAGAGGGAGTGGCCAACTCCATCACTAGGGG
TTCCTTGTAGTTAATGATTAACCCGCCATGCTACTTATCTACGTAGCCATGCTCTAGAGTGGAGTCGTGA
CGTGAATTACGTCATAGGGTTAGGGAGGTCCTGTATTAGAGGTCACGTGAGTGTTTTGCGACATTTTGCG
ACACCATGTGGTCACGCTGGGTATTTAAGCCCGAGTGAGCACGCAGGGTCTCCATACGCGCCCTGCAGTT
TCCCAAGCTTT
Features (pLannotate 1.2.2; 21 found; start..end, strand, type, name):
      7..73      +  CDS            small t antigen (fragment): SV40 (simian virus 40) small t antigen
     80..1258    +  promoter       EF-1α promoter: strong constitutive promoter for human elongation factor EF-1α
   1292..1876    +  misc_feature   IRES2: internal ribosome entry site (IRES) of the encephalomyocarditis virus (EMCV)
   1885..2604    +  CDS            EGFP: the original enhanced GFP (Yang et al., 1996) mammalian codon-optimized
   2627..2704    +  CDS            HBB (fragment): HBB_PONPY - Experimental evidence at transcript level: Swiss-Prot protein existence level 2. Involved in oxygen transport from the lung to the various peripheral tissues. From Pongo pygmaeus (Bornean orangutan).
   2775..2830    +  polyA_signal   β-globin poly(A) signal: rabbit β-globin polyadenylation signal (Gil and Proudfoot, 1987)
   3240..3369    +  repeat_region  AAV2 ITR (fragment): inverted terminal repeat of adeno-associated virus serotype 2 inverted
   3440..3458    -  promoter       SP6 promoter: promoter for bacteriophage SP6 RNA polymerase
   3500..3516    -  protein_bind   lac operator: The lac repressor binds to the lac operator to inhibit transcription in E. coli. This inhibition can be relieved by adding lactose or isopropyl-β-D-thiogalactopyranoside (IPTG). lac repressor encoded by lacI
   3524..3554    -  promoter       lac promoter: promoter for the E. coli lac operon
   3569..3590    -  protein_bind   CAP binding site: CAP binding activates transcription in the presence of cAMP. E. coli catabolite activator protein
   3603..3695    -  CDS            lacI (fragment): lac repressor; lacI; The lac repressor binds to the lac operator to inhibit transcription in E. coli. This inhibition can be relieved by adding lactose or isopropyl-β-D-thiogalactopyranoside (IPTG).
   3878..4466    -  rep_origin     ori: high-copy-number ColE1/pMB1/pBR322/pUC origin of replication
   4637..5497    -  CDS            AmpR: β-lactamase; bla; confers resistance to ampicillin, carbenicillin, and related antibiotics
   5498..5602    -  promoter       AmpR promoter: bla
   5629..5679    +  misc_feature   bom (fragment): basis of mobility region from pBR322
   5707..6135    -  rep_origin     f1 ori (sequence partly withheld): f1 bacteriophage origin of replication; arrow indicates direction of (+) strand synthesis
   6139..6296    -  CDS            lacZα (fragment): LacZα fragment of β-galactosidase; lacZ fragment
   6299..6317    +  promoter       T7 promoter: promoter for bacteriophage T7 RNA polymerase
   6383..6410    +  repeat_region  AAV2 ITR (fragment): inverted terminal repeat of adeno-associated virus serotype 2 inverted
   6428..6490    -  repeat_region  AAV2 ITR (fragment): inverted terminal repeat of adeno-associated virus serotype 2 inverted
