[The description below was written by a language model from this plasmid's Addgene catalogue record and the feature table of its GenBank file; any pLannotate feature table in this document was generated separately and was not available to it.]
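Description:
AV4-EF1-GFP is an AAV transfer (cis) plasmid that carries a GFP reporter cassette and was deposited as the control for the matching NMNAT2-expressing vector, AV4-EF1-NMNAT2. It is propagated in E. coli as a high-copy plasmid. The annotated map shows a pUC origin of replication, an ampicillin resistance ORF for selection, an f1 origin and a lac promoter remnant in the bacterial backbone. The held sequence file is a 6,727 bp circular record whose internal name is pAV3-BM-GFP, although its map label reads pAV4-EF-1-GFP. The naming is therefore not fully consistent with the catalogue entry, but the annotated features match the stated design.

The payload lies between the AAV 5' and 3' inverted terminal repeats, the only cis elements needed for replication and packaging of the recombinant genome when rep, cap and helper functions are supplied in trans. Just inside the 5' ITR is an element annotated "AAV 5IEE", whose function the record does not explain. This is followed by the EF-1 alpha promoter, a strong constitutive promoter active in many mammalian cell types. Single BamHI and NotI sites sit directly downstream of the promoter, followed by an IRES, EGFP and a rabbit beta-globin polyadenylation signal. This layout suggests a bicistronic design in which a gene of interest placed at the BamHI/NotI position would be co-expressed with IRES-driven EGFP. Here that position appears to be empty, so only EGFP is produced.

The associated study concerns NMNAT2 over-expression and neuroprotection in a mouse tauopathy model. In that context this plasmid would serve as the fluorescent, transgene-free control for viral transduction. The capsid serotype is not stated in the record.
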