Addgene plasmid #124971: AV4-EF1-GFP
Purpose: Control for AV4-EF1-NMNAT2
Depositing lab: Kazuhiro Oka. Depositing organization: Baylor College of Medicine. Publication: CREB-activity and nmnat2 transcription are down-regulated prior to neurodegeneration, while NMNAT2 over-expression is neuroprotective, in a mouse model of human tauopathy. Ljungberg MC, Ali YO, Zhu J, Wu CS, Oka K, Zhai RG, Lu HC. Hum Mol Genet. 2012 Jan 15;21(2):251-67. doi: 10.1093/hmg/ddr492. Epub 2011 Oct 25. PubMed 22027994.
Backbone
  Vector backbone: AV4-EF1-GFP
  Vector type: AAV
Growth in bacteria
  Bacterial resistance: Ampicillin, 100 μg/mL
  Growth temperature: 37°C
  Growth strain: NEB Stable
  Copy number: High Copy
Gene/Insert
  Gene/Insert name: GFP
  Species: Synthetic
  Promoter: EF1-alpha
  Cloning method: Unknown
Terms and licenses: Academic/Nonprofit Terms; Industry Terms: Not Available to Industry
How to cite: AV4-EF1-GFP was a gift from Kazuhiro Oka (Addgene plasmid # 124971 ; http://n2t.net/addgene:124971 ; RRID:Addgene_124971)
